Addgene plasmid #39088: ANLN
Purpose: Bacterial expression for structure determination; may not be full ORF
Depositing lab: Nicola Burgess-Brown. Depositing organization: University of Oxford.
Backbone
  Vector backbone: pNIC28-Bsa4
  Backbone manufacturer: SGC
  Vector type: Bacterial Expression
Growth in bacteria
  Bacterial resistance: Kanamycin, 50 μg/mL
  Growth temperature: 37°C
  Growth strain: Mach1
  Copy number: Low Copy
Gene/Insert
  Gene/Insert name: ANLN (alt names: anillin, actin binding protein; PDB:2Y7B)
  Species: H. sapiens (human)
  Insert size (bp): 526
  GenBank ID: anillin, actin binding protein
  Entrez Gene: ANLN (a.k.a. FSGS8, Scraps, scra)
  Tag / fusion protein: His Tev (N terminal on insert)
  Cloning method: Ligation Independent Cloning
  Sequencing primers: 5′ T7; 3′ T7-term
Terms and licenses: Academic/Nonprofit Terms; Industry Terms: Not Available to Industry
How to cite: ANLN was a gift from Nicola Burgess-Brown (Addgene plasmid # 39088 ; http://n2t.net/addgene:39088 ; RRID:Addgene_39088)
