[The description below was written by a language model from this plasmid's Addgene catalogue record.]
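Description:
ANLN is a bacterial expression plasmid built on the pNIC28-Bsa4 backbone from the SGC, carrying a fragment of the human anillin (actin binding protein) gene for recombinant protein production aimed at structure determination. The insert is recorded as 526 bp, and the record itself cautions that it may not be the full open reading frame. Given that short length, it represents only a portion of the protein, presumably a domain chosen for crystallography. An associated PDB entry is listed among the alternative names, indicating that a structure was obtained from this or a closely related construct. The record does not state which residues or which domain of anillin are encoded.

The insert was introduced by ligation independent cloning and is fused at its N terminus to a His tag followed by a TEV protease site. This arrangement allows the protein to be captured by immobilised metal affinity chromatography, with the tag then cleaved off to leave near-native protein for crystallisation or biophysical work. The promoter is not stated explicitly, but the listed sequencing primers (T7 forward and T7 terminator) imply that the insert sits in a T7 promoter/terminator expression cassette, which would need a host supplying T7 RNA polymerase for expression. The plasmid is selected with kanamycin, is described as low copy, and is propagated in the Mach1 cloning strain. The origin of replication is not given, and no feature table was provided, so finer details of the vector architecture cannot be confirmed from this information.
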