>Addgene plasmid #39088 | ANLN | depositor partial sequence | sequence record 49146 | ANLN sequence 526 bps
ATGCACCATCATCATCATCATTCTTCTGGTGTAGATCTGGGTACCGAGAACCTGTACTTCCAATCCATGA
AATGTCAAGTGAATTCCAGTGTTGAAGAAAGAGGTTTTCTAACCATATTTGAAGATGTTAGTGGTTTTGG
TGCCTGGCATCGAAGATGGTGTGTTCTTTCTGGAAACTGTATATCTTATTGGACTTATCCAGATGATGAG
AAACGCAAGAATCCCATAGGAAGGATAAATCTGGCTAATTGTACCAGTCGTCAGATAGAACCAGCCAACA
GAGAATTTTGTGCAAGACGCAACACTTTTGAATTAATTACTGTCCGACCACAAAGAGAAGATGACCGAGA
GACTCTTGTCAGCCAATGCAGGGACACACTCTGTGTTACCAAGAACTGGCTGTCTGCAGATACTAAAGAA
GAGCGGGATCTCTGGATGCAAAAACTCAATCAAGTTCTTGTTGATATTCGCCTCTGGCAACCTGATGCTT
GCTACAAATGACAGTAAAGGTGGATACGGATCCGAA
