>Addgene plasmid #39088 | ANLN | addgene partial sequence | sequence record 51849 | T7_term
CCTTCGGGCTTGTAGCAGCCGGATCTCAGTGGTGGTGGTGGTGGTGCTCGAGTGCGGCCGCAAGCTTGTC
GACGGAGCTCGAATTCGGATCCGTATCCACCTTTACTGTCATTTGTAGCAAGCATCAGGTTGCCAGAGGC
GAATATCAACAAGAACTTGATTGAGTTTTTGCATCCAGAGATCCCGCTCTTCTTTAGTATCTGCAGACAG
CCAGTTCTTGGTAACACAGAGTGTGTCCCTGCATTGGCTGACAAGAGTCTCTCGGTCATCTTCTCTTTGT
GGTCGGACAGTAATTAATTCAAAAGTGTTGCGTCTTGCACAAAATTCTCTGTTGGCTGGTTCTATCTGAC
GACTGGTACAATTAGCCAGATTTATCCTTCCTATGGGATTCTTGCGTTTCTCATCATCTGGATAAGTCCA
ATAAGATATACAGTTTCCAGAAAGAACACACCATCTTCGATGCCAGGCACCAAAACCACTAACATCTTCA
AATATGGTTAGAAAACCTCTTTCTTCAACACTGGAATTCACTTGACATTTCATGGATTGGAAGTACAGGT
TCTCGGTACCCAGATCTACACCAGAAGAATGATGATGATGATGGTGCATATGTATATCTCCTTCTTAAAG
TTAAACAAAATTATTTCTAGAGGGGAATTGTTATCCGCTCACAATTCCCCTATAGTGAGTCGTATTAATT
TCGCGGGATCGAGATCTCGATCCTCTACGCCGGACGCATCGTGGCCGGCATCACCGGCGCCACAGGTGCG
GTTGCTGGCGCCTATATCGCCGACATCACCGATGGGGAAGATCGGGCTCGCCACTTCGGGCTCATGAGCG
CTTGTTTCGGCGTGGGTATGGTGGCAGGCCCCGTGGCCGGGGGGAACTGTTGGGCGCCATCTCC
