>Addgene plasmid #39088 | ANLN | addgene partial sequence | sequence record 51850 | T7 5'-TAATACGACTCACTATAGGG-3'
ATTCCCTCTGAATATTTTGTTTACTTTAAGAAGGAGATATACATATGCACCATCATCATCATCATTCTTC
TGGTGTAGATCTGGGTACCGAGAACCTGTACTTCCAATCCATGAAATGTCAAGTGAATTCCAGTGTTGAA
GAAAGAGGTTTTCTAACCATATTTGAAGATGTTAGTGGTTTTGGTGCCTGGCATCGAAGATGGTGTGTTC
TTTCTGGAAACTGTATATCTTATTGGACTTATCCAGATGATGAGAAACGCAAGAATCCCATAGGAAGGAT
AAATCTGGCTAATTGTACCAGTCGTCAGATAGAACCAGCCAACAGAGAATTTTGTGCAAGACGCAACACT
TTTGAATTAATTACTGTCCGACCACAAAGAGAAGATGACCGAGAGACTCTTGTCAGCCAATGCAGGGACA
CACTCTGTGTTACCAAGAACTGGCTGTCTGCAGATACTAAAGAAGAGCGGGATCTCTGGATGCAAAAACT
CAATCAAGTTCTTGTTGATATTCGCCTCTGGCAACCTGATGCTTGCTACAAATGACAGTAAAGGTGGATA
CGGATCCGAATTCGAGCTCCGTCGACAAGCTTGCGGCCGCACTCGAGCACCACCACCACCACCACTGAGA
TCCGGCTGCTAACAAAGCCCGAAAGGAAGCTGAGTTGGCTGCTGCCACCGCTGAGCAATAACTAGCATAA
CCCCTTGGGGCCTCTAAACGGGTCTTGAGGGGTTTTTTGCTGAAAGGAGGAACTATATCCGGATTGGCGA
ATGGG
[107 nt withheld, positions 776-882]
